Addgene plasmid #118236: pBSV2G_PflaB-mCitrineBb
Purpose: Gentamicin-resistant E.coli/B. burgdorferi shuttle vector; Encodes flagellin promoter driven mCitrine
Depositing lab: Christine Jacobs-Wagner. Depositing organization: Yale University. Publication: Fluorescent Proteins, Promoters, and Selectable Markers for Applications in the Lyme Disease Spirochete Borrelia burgdorferi. Takacs CN, Kloos ZA, Scott M, Rosa PA, Jacobs-Wagner C. Appl Environ Microbiol. 2018 Oct 12. pii: AEM.01824-18. doi: 10.1128/AEM.01824-18. PubMed 30315081.
Backbone
  Vector backbone: pBSV2G_2
  Vector type: Bacterial Expression
Growth in bacteria
  Bacterial resistance: Gentamicin, 10 μg/mL
  Growth temperature: 30°C
  Growth strain: DH5alpha
  Copy number: High Copy
Gene/Insert
  Gene/Insert name: flagellin promoter driven mCitrine
  Species: Synthetic
  Cloning method: Restriction Enzyme; 5′ cloning site Unknown (unknown if destroyed)
  Sequencing primers: 5′ M13R; 3′ M13F(-21)
Terms and licenses: Academic/Nonprofit Terms; Industry Terms: Not Available to Industry
Depositor comments: Please visit https://www.biorxiv.org/content/early/2018/09/21/363390 for bioRxiv preprint.
How to cite: pBSV2G_PflaB-mCitrineBb was a gift from Christine Jacobs-Wagner (Addgene plasmid # 118236 ; http://n2t.net/addgene:118236 ; RRID:Addgene_118236)
