[The description below was written by a language model from this plasmid's Addgene catalogue record and pLannotate feature annotations shown in this document.]
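Description:
pBSV2G_PflaB-mCitrineBb is a 6.5 kb gentamicin-resistant shuttle vector built on the pBSV2G_2 backbone for use in both E. coli and the Lyme disease spirochete Borrelia burgdorferi. In E. coli it replicates at high copy from a ColE1/pUC-type origin, and selection in either host relies on the aacC1 gentamicin acetyltransferase gene (GmR). Immediately upstream of GmR the annotation software detects a fragment matching B. burgdorferi hslU. This most likely reflects native Borrelia sequence used as the promoter region for the marker, although the record does not state this. About 3 kb of the plasmid downstream of the origin carries no meaningful annotation. The elements that support replication in Borrelia presumably lie there, but they are not identified in the feature table, and the 17 nt "ADH1 promoter" hit in that region is almost certainly a spurious match.

The payload is a yellow fluorescent protein reporter, mCitrine, driven by the B. burgdorferi flagellin (flaB) promoter. The "Bb" suffix suggests a version of the coding sequence adapted for Borrelia, and the insert is listed as synthetic. The promoter itself is not annotated as such. The fliD fragment found just upstream of mCitrine is consistent with Borrelia chromosomal sequence carried along with the flaB upstream region. The cassette sits within a pUC-style lacZα multiple cloning region, flanked by remnants of lacI, the CAP site, the lac promoter and operator, and a lacZα fragment, and it can be sequenced with the M13 primers. The depositor and NGS-derived sequences show the same features, differing only in their start coordinate. The plasmid serves to express mCitrine in B. burgdorferi for live-cell fluorescence imaging, and it belongs to a toolkit of fluorescent proteins, promoters and selectable markers characterised for this organism.
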