Features (pLannotate 1.2.2; 11 found; start..end, strand, type, name):
     71..659     +  rep_origin     ori: high-copy-number ColE1/pMB1/pBR322/pUC origin of replication
   1626..1642    -  promoter       ADH1 promoter (fragment): S. cerevisiae ADH1; promoter for alcohol dehydrogenase 1
   4031..4123    +  CDS            lacI (fragment): lac repressor; lacI; The lac repressor binds to the lac operator to inhibit transcription in E. coli. This inhibition can be relieved by adding lactose or isopropyl-β-D-thiogalactopyranoside (IPTG).
   4136..4157    +  protein_bind   CAP binding site: CAP binding activates transcription in the presence of cAMP. E. coli catabolite activator protein
   4172..4202    +  promoter       lac promoter: promoter for the E. coli lac operon
   4210..4226    +  protein_bind   lac operator: The lac repressor binds to the lac operator to inhibit transcription in E. coli. This inhibition can be relieved by adding lactose or isopropyl-β-D-thiogalactopyranoside (IPTG). lac repressor encoded by lacI
   4271..4495    +  CDS            fliD (fragment): FLID_BORBU - Protein inferred from homology: Swiss-Prot protein existence level 3. Required for the morphogenesis and for the elongation of the flagellar filament by facilitating polymerization of the flagellin monomers at the tip of growing filament. Forms a capping structure, which prevents flagellin subunits (transported through the central channel of the flagellum) from leaking out without polymerization at the distal end (By similarity). From Borrelia burgdorferi (strain ATCC 35210 / B31 / CIP 102532 / DSM 4680).
   4628..5344    +  CDS            mCitrine: mCitrine is a basic (constitutively fluorescent) yellow fluorescent protein published in 2001, derived from Aequorea victoria.
   5354..5508    +  CDS            lacZα (fragment): LacZα fragment of β-galactosidase; lacZ fragment
   5527..5901    +  CDS            hslU (fragment): HSLU_BORBU - Protein inferred from homology: Swiss-Prot protein existence level 3. ATPase subunit of a proteasome-like degradation complex; this subunit has chaperone activity. The binding of ATP and its subsequent hydrolysis by HslU are essential for unfolding of protein substrates subsequently hydrolyzed by HslV. HslU recognizes the N-terminal part of its protein substrates and unfolds these before they are guided to HslV for hydrolysis. From Borrelia burgdorferi (strain ATCC 35210 / B31 / CIP 102532 / DSM 4680).
   5938..6471    +  CDS            GmR: gentamycin acetyltransferase; aacC1; confers resistance to gentamycin
>Addgene plasmid #118236 | pBSV2G_PflaB-mCitrineBb | depositor full sequence | sequence record 223347 | Full Sequence
CCAAAATCCCTTAACGTGAGTTTTCGTTCCACTGAGCGTCAGACCCCGTAGAAAAGATCAAAGGATCTTC
TTGAGATCCTTTTTTTCTGCGCGTAATCTGCTGCTTGCAAACAAAAAAACCACCGCTACCAGCGGTGGTT
TGTTTGCCGGATCAAGAGCTACCAACTCTTTTTCCGAAGGTAACTGGCTTCAGCAGAGCGCAGATACCAA
ATACTGTCCTTCTAGTGTAGCCGTAGTTAGGCCACCACTTCAAGAACTCTGTAGCACCGCCTACATACCT
CGCTCTGCTAATCCTGTTACCAGTGGCTGCTGCCAGTGGCGATAAGTCGTGTCTTACCGGGTTGGACTCA
AGACGATAGTTACCGGATAAGGCGCAGCGGTCGGGCTGAACGGGGGGTTCGTGCACACAGCCCAGCTTGG
AGCGAACGACCTACACCGAACTGAGATACCTACAGCGTGAGCTATGAGAAAGCGCCACGCTTCCCGAAGG
GAGAAAGGCGGACAGGTATCCGGTAAGCGGCAGGGTCGGAACAGGAGAGCGCACGAGGGAGCTTCCAGGG
GGAAACGCCTGGTATCTTTATAGTCCTGTCGGGTTTCGCCACCTCTGACTTGAGCGTCGATTTTTGTGAT
GCTCGTCAGGGGGGCGGAGCCTATGGAAAAACGCCAGCAACGCGGCCTTTTTACGGTTCCTGGGCTTTTG
CTGGCCTTTTGCTCACATGTTCTTTCCTGCACTAGATCCCCGGCAAGTTCATCCTTAGGGTTTCCATATC
TCTTAAAAAGTCAATTTCTGCTTGATTAATTTCTTGTGGATTATTGTTTTTGCGGTTTTTCATTTTTTAT
CTCCTTGAGTATTGAATTTTTTCTTATATATAAATATATAGCAAAAACTATTTTTGCCAACTTTTTTACA
AAAAATTTTTTATTAAAACACTTAGGGCTTTGCTAAATTCTCTTTTAAAAGAACTTAGTAAAGCCCTATG
GATTTAAGAACTGATTATACTTACGTAGTAAAAATACTACAGATATTAATAGTATAGACCATATCAAAAT
CATAATCAATTTATATTTATCTAAAATTGTAGTCCATACAAAATACAAAAAAATTAGGTTTTTCTAAATT
CTATTTTAAAAGAACTTAGTAACACCTAATCTCTAAATTACTTACAAAATTCTAAAATTAGATTTTTAGT
TCTTCATATTTCTTTAAAAGTTTTTTAAGAAAATCTTTTTGATTTTCAAAAATTTCATGCATCATAAAAC
TAGTAAATTTGGATTTTTTTTTGTAAAAATCATAACTTTCTTGGGTTTTAAGTTGAAATCTTAATGGTTT
TATTGGATTTTGCCTAGATTTTTTTAACGCCGGACTTTCTTTATCTTTTATAAAATTATAAGAATTTTTA
ATACCATTTTCTATTAAATAATCTTCTTTTATAAGCCCCTCTTGCAGTGCAGTTGCTAATCTTAAATACT
TATACGCTTGAGTTTTTGCTACATCAAAGTCTTTTATAAAATCAAGAAAAGTTTTATAACCATCAAATTT
ATAATATTGATTATCTTTTATTTCTTTTAAAATTTTAATATTTTCCACCCTGTGGAATATTTCTTTTTTG
AAATTGTCATTTAACTTTTCCTTTAGTGTCTTGTAATAAGAAATTTTACTTTCATTAATCATTAAATTTT
GTTCAACATAAGTATCTATCTTTTTTGTTAAAACTTTAACAACACGTTTTTTTTCCATAAAAATTTTCCT
TTATTTTTGCAACATTTTCCTTAATTGATATAATTGTTACTATTTTAGATTTTTTAATATCCACTTAAGA
ATTAATCCCTCACTAGAATATTTTTTATTATAGAATTCATATACATGTTTTTCTAAATCTATAAATTTAT
CAACAATTGCTTTATTATAGGGTGTATCTATCTTTTCTTTTCTTAATAATCGTCTCATATTCTTTAAATA
ACAACAAACACTGCCGGTTTTAAACCTAAATTCTATGTAATATATTTTTGAAAAAGTATATACATTTTCA
ACCCCGTTTATTTCATACTTTACAAAAACATTATTTATTGGTTTTCTATAACCATAGTAAATGCCTAAAA
ATTTGTCCCCGTCTTTCATAGGATATAGATAAAGTTTTTGAATCTCTGATTTATCTAATAATTTTTCAAA
AAAAATTATACACCGCTTTTGTTTGTTACTAACTACTCTATGCAATGCCTTTAATATTTTTGTGTGATAT
ATATTTTTATCACCTTTTTTTTCTTTCAGCAGGAAGATACTTTCTTTTGGAAATTTAATTTTTTGTTCAT
TTATTCTTGCAGCCTTAAGTCCGATTTTCATATTTAATCCTTATATAGCCTTTCTATTTAATTCTTTTAA
ACTCAATAAACTTTTTTGGTTTTTCATTAGTTCTAATAATTCGCAATAATATGTGCAAAACACTTTATTG
TATTCTATTTTCTTTTGGTTATTCAAATATTCTTTTATAATTGGCTTTAGAAGTTCAATATTTACTTCTT
TTTTTAGTTGTTCAATAAGGATATTGAAAATGTTTGTTTTTAAATCTTGATAATTTTGTTGAGAATTTTC
TTTTTTTCTTTCAATTGACTTCTCTAATTTACGCTTTATATTGTTTAAATCGCTATATTTATGACTTTCA
ATAATAAAATGAGGCTTAAATTTGTAATTTTCGTATATTTTTTGGAAACTTGTTTCTAATTGTTTAGAAT
TATATTCATTTTTTTCAAATTCTTTTTGAGTGTTGCATAGAATTTCCTTTAATTTTTCTTGTTTTTCTTT
CATACAAGATTTAGTAAAATGTATATTTTTATTTTTTAGTAATTTAATTTCTATTATTTTTATGATTTTA
AGTATTTTGATTATATTATCTTTATCAATATTTAAATTGAATAAAATTGTAAGAAAAATTGAAAGAATTT
TTTTACATAAAAAGTTACATTTATTGAAGTAATTTCTTACTTGATACTTTTCTATTTCATTAATCTTTCT
TTCTTCTTTTATATTATTTTTATTATTTAAACACTCCTTTAAATCTACACTCCCATTTTTAGTAAATCTA
TCTTTAAGGCCCCTTGAAACTCTATTTTGAAATCTTAAATCTTTTTTTTCTTGAAAGTATTTATAGATTT
TTTGGTAACATTCTTTTTTTGAAAAATTAAGTTGATAGTATATTTCGGTCCCCAAATTTACCCCTAAGTG
TTTGTGATAATTAGTTGTGACTTTAAATTCTTTTTCTAATTTGTAAAGGTAATTTTGCAGTGTTTTTAGT
TTAACGGGTGTTTGACTATTTCTTTTAAGGTTTTCATTAAAGTAATAGAGTATGTTTTTTTGTGTGTATT
TCTTATATGTTTTATTTATGTACGCTAGTGTTGAGATAAGAACTACTAATTTATACTGTAATTTATTGTA
GCAAGTTGTGGTTTTACTGGTTTTGTTTATATTAGATAAGTTTTCCATTTATAGCTCCTTGAATACCGGA
TTTTTTATCTATAAAGTATATATATCACAATTTTGATTTAAAAGTAAATTCTTTTTTTAAAAATACAAAA
ATTTTTTATAAATTATATAGACCATGATATTGTATTAATACTAATTGATTTTAATTTAAGGTTGAACTAA
AATAAACATAGTTTTGTAGAAAATAATTTTTCATTATTTTGCTACTTGATATTGGATCGTAAAAATATTA
GGGCTTTACAAAGTTCTTTTAAAAGAGAATTAGTAAAGCCCTAAGTCTTTTAATAAAAAATTTTTTGTAA
AAAAGTTGGCAAAAATAGTTTTTGCTATATATTTATATATAAGAAAAAATTCAATACTCAAGGAGATAAA
AAATGGAAAACTTAAACAATAATCCACAAAAAATTAATCAAATAAATAAGCAAACTAATTTTATTGGTTT
TGAAAATTTTATAGAACTTGATAATCAAGTTAATCAAACTAAAGAAAAAAGTAAATTAAGTAAGATAGGT
AAGAAATTACCCGGAATAAGCAGTCAAGTCTAGTGCGGCCGCGCCCAATACGCAAACCGCCTCTCCCCGC
GCGTTGGCCGATTCATTAATGCAGCTGGCACGACAGGTTTCCCGACTGGAAAGCGGGCAGTGAGCGCAAC
GCAATTAATGTGAGTTAGCTCACTCATTAGGCACCCCAGGCTTTACACTTTATGCTTCCGGCTCGTATGT
TGTGTGGAATTGTGAGCGGATAACAATTTCACACAGGAAACAGCTATGACATGATTACGAATTCGAGCTC
TGTCTGTCGCCTCTTGTGGCTTCCGGAGGAGTTATTTATAATAAAATAAAGAATTACGACTTGAAAATTT
TTAATCAAAAAAATAAAGTTGAAGATTATAAAAAGAAGTACGAAGATAGAGAGAGAAAAGTGGAAGGTGA
ACTTAATACCTTGGATTTTACCGTTAAGCGCATGAAAGATCAAGAAAATACATTAAAGGCTTTTGATTTT
AATCAAAGAAATAAATAATAATAATTATTTTTAATGCTATTGCTATTTGCGTTTCTTTTTTTTTAATTTT
TGTGCTATTCTTTTTAACAGGCAAAAGGATTTGCCAAAGTCAGAAATTTAAATTTTATCATGGAGGAATG
AGGATCCATGGTTAGTAAAGGTGAAGAATTATTTACTGGTGTTGTTCCTATTTTAGTTGAATTAGATGGT
GATGTTAATGGTCATAAATTTAGTGTTAGTGGTGAAGGTGAAGGTGATGCTACTTATGGTAAATTAACTT
TAAAATTTATTTGTACTACTGGTAAATTACCTGTTCCTTGGCCTACTTTAGTTACTACTTTTGGATATGG
TTTAATGTGTTTTGCTAGATATCCTGATCATATGAAACAACATGATTTTTTTAAAAGTGCTATGCCTGAA
GGTTATGTTCAAGAAAGGACTATTTTCTTCAAAGATGATGGTAATTATAAAACTAGAGCTGAAGTTAAAT
TTGAAGGTGATACTTTAGTTAATAGAATTGAATTAAAAGGTATTGATTTTAAAGAAGATGGTAATATTTT
AGGTCATAAATTAGAATATAATTATAATAGTCATAATGTTTATATTATGGCTGATAAACAAAAAAATGGT
ATTAAAGTTAATTTTAAAATTAGACATAATATTGAAGATGGTAGTGTTCAATTAGCTGATCATTATCAAC
AAAATACTCCTATTGGTGATGGTCCTGTTTTATTACCTGATAATCATTATTTAAGTTATCAAAGTAAATT
AAGTAAAGATCCTAATGAAAAAAGAGATCATATGGTTTTATTAGAATTTGTTACTGCTGCTGGTATTACT
TTAGGTATGGATGAATTATATAAATAAGCTTGGCACTGGCCGTCGTTTTACAACGTCGTGACTGGGAAAA
CCCTGGCGTTACCCAACTTAATCGCCTTGCAGCACATCCCCCTTTCGCCAGCTGGCGTAATAGCGAAGAG
GCCCGCACCGATCGCCCTTCCCAACAGTTGCGCAGCCTGAATGGCGAATGGCGCGGCCGCCCTAGGTTAA
TACCCGAGCTTCAAGGAAGATTTCCTATTAAGGTTGAACTTAAGAGCTTAAGCATAGACGATTTGAAAAA
AATTTTAAAACAAACAAAAAATTCTTTAATAAAACAATATGTTGCGATGTTTAAGGTTTATGATTTAGAT
TTAAAGTTTAGTGAGGAAGCTATAGATAGAATTGCAGAGCTTACTTTTAATATGAATCTTGAGAGTGAAA
ATCTTGGTGCCAGAAGACTTCACGGTGTTATGGAAATAGTGCTTGCAGATCTTTTTTTTGAAGTGCCTGG
CAGTAAGTTGAAAAAATTTGAAATAAACTTGGACTATGTTAATAAAAAAATACAAATTAACGAACAAAAA
GATTTGAATTATTATATAATTTAGTTAAAAGCAATTTTAAATGAGGGAGGTTTCCATATGTTACGCAGCA
GCAACGATGTTACGCAGCAGGGCAGTCGCCCTAAAACAAAGTTAGGTGGCTCAAGTATGGGCATCATTCG
CACATGTAGGCTCGGCCCTGACCAAGTCAAATCCATGCGGGCTGCTCTTGATCTTTTCGGTCGTGAGTTC
GGAGACGTAGCCACCTACTCCCAACATCAGCCGGACTCCGATTACCTCGGGAACTTGCTCCGTAGTAAGA
CATTCATCGCGCTTGCTGCCTTCGACCAAGAAGCGGTTGTTGGCGCTCTCGCGGCTTACGTTCTGCCCAG
GTTTGAGCAGCCGCGTAGTGAGATCTATATCTATGATCTCGCAGTCTCCGGCGAGCACCGGAGGCAGGGC
ATTGCCACCGCGCTCATCAATCTCCTCAAGCATGAGGCCAACGCGCTTGGTGCTTATGTGATCTACGTGC
AAGCAGATTACGGTGACGATCCCGCAGTGGCTCTCTATACAAAGTTGGGCATACGGGAAGAAGTGATGCA
CTTTGATATCGACCCAAGTACCGCCACCTAACAATTCGTTCAAGCCGAGATCGGCTTACGCGT
