Features (pLannotate 1.2.2; 11 found; start..end, strand, type, name):
    362..454     +  CDS            lacI (fragment): lac repressor; lacI; The lac repressor binds to the lac operator to inhibit transcription in E. coli. This inhibition can be relieved by adding lactose or isopropyl-β-D-thiogalactopyranoside (IPTG).
    467..488     +  protein_bind   CAP binding site: CAP binding activates transcription in the presence of cAMP. E. coli catabolite activator protein
    503..533     +  promoter       lac promoter: promoter for the E. coli lac operon
    541..557     +  protein_bind   lac operator: The lac repressor binds to the lac operator to inhibit transcription in E. coli. This inhibition can be relieved by adding lactose or isopropyl-β-D-thiogalactopyranoside (IPTG). lac repressor encoded by lacI
    602..826     +  CDS            fliD (fragment): FLID_BORBU - Protein inferred from homology: Swiss-Prot protein existence level 3. Required for the morphogenesis and for the elongation of the flagellar filament by facilitating polymerization of the flagellin monomers at the tip of growing filament. Forms a capping structure, which prevents flagellin subunits (transported through the central channel of the flagellum) from leaking out without polymerization at the distal end (By similarity). From Borrelia burgdorferi (strain ATCC 35210 / B31 / CIP 102532 / DSM 4680).
    959..1675    +  CDS            mCitrine: mCitrine is a basic (constitutively fluorescent) yellow fluorescent protein published in 2001, derived from Aequorea victoria.
   1685..1839    +  CDS            lacZα (fragment): LacZα fragment of β-galactosidase; lacZ fragment
   1858..2232    +  CDS            hslU (fragment): HSLU_BORBU - Protein inferred from homology: Swiss-Prot protein existence level 3. ATPase subunit of a proteasome-like degradation complex; this subunit has chaperone activity. The binding of ATP and its subsequent hydrolysis by HslU are essential for unfolding of protein substrates subsequently hydrolyzed by HslV. HslU recognizes the N-terminal part of its protein substrates and unfolds these before they are guided to HslV for hydrolysis. From Borrelia burgdorferi (strain ATCC 35210 / B31 / CIP 102532 / DSM 4680).
   2269..2802    +  CDS            GmR: gentamycin acetyltransferase; aacC1; confers resistance to gentamycin
   2905..3493    +  rep_origin     ori: high-copy-number ColE1/pMB1/pBR322/pUC origin of replication
   4459..4475    -  promoter       ADH1 promoter (fragment): S. cerevisiae ADH1; promoter for alcohol dehydrogenase 1
>Addgene plasmid #118236 | pBSV2G_PflaB-mCitrineBb | addgene full sequence | sequence record 233630 | Addgene NGS Result
TCATTATTTTGCTACTTGATATTGGATCGTAAAAATATTAGGGCTTTACAAAGTTCTTTTAAAAGAGAAT
TTAGTAAAGCCCTAAGTCTTTTAATAAAAAATTTTTTGTAAAAAAGTTGGCAAAAATAGTTTTTGCTATA
TATTTATATATAAGAAAAAATTCAATACTCAAGGAGATAAAAAATGGAAAACTTAAACAATAATCCACAA
AAAATTAATCAAATAAATAAGCAAACTAATTTTATTGGTTTTGAAAATTTTATAGAACTTGATAATCAAG
TTAATCAAACTAAAGAAAAAAGTAAATTAAGTAAGATAGGTAAGAAATTACCCGGAATAAGCAGTCAAGT
CTAGTGCGGCCGCGCCCAATACGCAAACCGCCTCTCCCCGCGCGTTGGCCGATTCATTAATGCAGCTGGC
ACGACAGGTTTCCCGACTGGAAAGCGGGCAGTGAGCGCAACGCAATTAATGTGAGTTAGCTCACTCATTA
GGCACCCCAGGCTTTACACTTTATGCTTCCGGCTCGTATGTTGTGTGGAATTGTGAGCGGATAACAATTT
CACACAGGAAACAGCTATGACATGATTACGAATTCGAGCTCTGTCTGTCGCCTCTTGTGGCTTCCGGAGG
AGTTATTTATAATAAAATAAAGAATTACGACTTGAAAATTTTTAATCAAAAAAATAAAGTTGAAGATTAT
AAAAAGAAGTACGAAGATAGAGAGAGAAAAGTGGAAGGTGAACTTAATACCTTGGATTTTACCGTTAAGC
GCATGAAAGATCAAGAAAATACATTAAAGGCTTTTGATTTTAATCAAAGAAATAAATAATAATAATTATT
TTTAATGCTATTGCTATTTGCGTTTCTTTTTTTTTAATTTTTGTGCTATTCTTTTTAACAGGCAAAAGGA
TTTGCCAAAGTCAGAAATTTAAATTTTATCATGGAGGAATGAGGATCCATGGTTAGTAAAGGTGAAGAAT
TATTTACTGGTGTTGTTCCTATTTTAGTTGAATTAGATGGTGATGTTAATGGTCATAAATTTAGTGTTAG
TGGTGAAGGTGAAGGTGATGCTACTTATGGTAAATTAACTTTAAAATTTATTTGTACTACTGGTAAATTA
CCTGTTCCTTGGCCTACTTTAGTTACTACTTTTGGATATGGTTTAATGTGTTTTGCTAGATATCCTGATC
ATATGAAACAACATGATTTTTTTAAAAGTGCTATGCCTGAAGGTTATGTTCAAGAAAGGACTATTTTCTT
CAAAGATGATGGTAATTATAAAACTAGAGCTGAAGTTAAATTTGAAGGTGATACTTTAGTTAATAGAATT
GAATTAAAAGGTATTGATTTTAAAGAAGATGGTAATATTTTAGGTCATAAATTAGAATATAATTATAATA
GTCATAATGTTTATATTATGGCTGATAAACAAAAAAATGGTATTAAAGTTAATTTTAAAATTAGACATAA
TATTGAAGATGGTAGTGTTCAATTAGCTGATCATTATCAACAAAATACTCCTATTGGTGATGGTCCTGTT
TTATTACCTGATAATCATTATTTAAGTTATCAAAGTAAATTAAGTAAAGATCCTAATGAAAAAAGAGATC
ATATGGTTTTATTAGAATTTGTTACTGCTGCTGGTATTACTTTAGGTATGGATGAATTATATAAATAAGC
TTGGCACTGGCCGTCGTTTTACAACGTCGTGACTGGGAAAACCCTGGCGTTACCCAACTTAATCGCCTTG
CAGCACATCCCCCTTTCGCCAGCTGGCGTAATAGCGAAGAGGCCCGCACCGATCGCCCTTCCCAACAGTT
GCGCAGCCTGAATGGCGAATGGCGCGGCCGCCCTAGGTTAATACCCGAGCTTCAAGGAAGATTTCCTATT
AAGGTTGAACTTAAGAGCTTAAGCATAGACGATTTGAAAAAAATTTTAAAACAAACAAAAAATTCTTTAA
TAAAACAATATGTTGCGATGTTTAAGGTTTATGATTTAGATTTAAAGTTTAGTGAGGAAGCTATAGATAG
AATTGCAGAGCTTACTTTTAATATGAATCTTGAGAGTGAAAATCTTGGTGCCAGAAGACTTCACGGTGTT
ATGGAAATAGTGCTTGCAGATCTTTTTTTTGAAGTGCCTGGCAGTAAGTTGAAAAAATTTGAAATAAACT
TGGACTATGTTAATAAAAAAATACAAATTAACGAACAAAAAGATTTGAATTATTATATAATTTAGTTAAA
AGCAATTTTAAATGAGGGAGGTTTCCATATGTTACGCAGCAGCAACGATGTTACGCAGCAGGGCAGTCGC
CCTAAAACAAAGTTAGGTGGCTCAAGTATGGGCATCATTCGCACATGTAGGCTCGGCCCTGACCAAGTCA
AATCCATGCGGGCTGCTCTTGATCTTTTCGGTCGTGAGTTCGGAGACGTAGCCACCTACTCCCAACATCA
GCCGGACTCCGATTACCTCGGGAACTTGCTCCGTAGTAAGACATTCATCGCGCTTGCTGCCTTCGACCAA
GAAGCGGTTGTTGGCGCTCTCGCGGCTTACGTTCTGCCCAAGTTTGAGCAGCCGCGTAGTGAGATCTATA
TCTATGATCTCGCAGTCTCCGGCGAGCACCGGAGGCAGGGCATTGCCACCGCGCTCATCAATCTCCTCAA
GCATGAGGCCAACGCGCTTGGTGCTTATGTGATCTACGTGCAAGCAGATTACGGTGACGATCCCGCAGTG
GCTCTCTATACAAAGTTGGGCATACGGGAAGAAGTGATGCACTTTGATATCGACCCAAGTACCGCCACCT
AACAATTCGTTCAAGCCGAGATCGGCTTACGCGTCCAAAATCCCTTAACGTGAGTTTTCGTTCCACTGAG
CGTCAGACCCCGTAGAAAAGATCAAAGGATCTTCTTGAGATCCTTTTTTTCTGCGCGTAATCTGCTGCTT
GCAAACAAAAAAACCACCGCTACCAGCGGTGGTTTGTTTGCCGGATCAAGAGCTACCAACTCTTTTTCCG
AAGGTAACTGGCTTCAGCAGAGCGCAGATACCAAATACTGTTCTTCTAGTGTAGCCGTAGTTAGGCCACC
ACTTCAAGAACTCTGTAGCACCGCCTACATACCTCGCTCTGCTAATCCTGTTACCAGTGGCTGCTGCCAG
TGGCGATAAGTCGTGTCTTACCGGGTTGGACTCAAGACGATAGTTACCGGATAAGGCGCAGCGGTCGGGC
TGAACGGGGGGTTCGTGCACACAGCCCAGCTTGGAGCGAACGACCTACACCGAACTGAGATACCTACAGC
GTGAGCTATGAGAAAGCGCCACGCTTCCCGAAGGGAGAAAGGCGGACAGGTATCCGGTAAGCGGCAGGGT
CGGAACAGGAGAGCGCACGAGGGAGCTTCCAGGGGGAAACGCCTGGTATCTTTATAGTCCTGTCGGGTTT
CGCCACCTCTGACTTGAGCGTCGATTTTTGTGATGCTCGTCAGGGGGGCGGAGCCTATGGAAAAACGCCA
GCAACGCGGCCTTTTTACGGTTCCTGGCCTTTTGCTGGCCTTTTGCTCACATGTTCTTTCCTGCACTAGA
TCCCCGGCAAGTTCATCCTTAGGGTTTTCATATCTCTTAAAAAGTCAATTTCTGCTTGATTAATTTCTTG
TGGATTATTGTTTTTGCGGTTTTTCATTTTTTATCTCCTTGAGTATTGAATTTTTTCTTATATATAAAAT
ATAGCAAAAACTATTTTTGCCAACTTTTTTACAAAAAATTTTTTATTAAAACACTTAGGGCTTTGCTAAA
TTCTCTTTTAAAAGAACTTAGTAAAGCCCTATGGATTTAAGAACTGATTATACTTACGTAGTAAAAATAC
TACAGATATTAATAGTATAGACCATATCAAAATCATAATCAATTTATATTTATCTAAAATTGTGGTCCAT
ACAAAATACAAAAAAATTAGGTTTTTCTAAATTCTATTTTAAAAGAACTTAGTAACACCTAATCTCTAAA
TTACTTACAAAATTCTAAAATTAGATTTTTAGTTCTTCATATTTCTTTAAAAGTTTTTTAAGAAAATCTT
TTTGATTTTCAAAAATTTCATGCATCATAAAACTAGTAAATTTGGATTTTTTTTTGTAAAAATCATAACT
TTCTTGGGTTTTAAGTTGAAATCTTAATGGTTTTATTGGATTTTGCCTAGATTTTTTTAACGCCGGACTT
TCTTTATCTTTTATAAAATTATAAGAATTTTTAATACCATTTTCTATTAAATAATCTTCTTTTATAAGCC
CCTCTTGCAGTGCAGTTGCTAATCTTAAATACTTATACGCTTGAGTTTTTGCTACATCAAAGTCTTTTAT
AAAATCAAGAAAAGTTTTATAACCATCAAATTTATAATATTGATTATCTTTTATTTCTTTTAAAATTTTA
ATATTTTCCACCCTGTGGAATATTTCTTTTTTGAAATTGTCATTTAACTTTTCCTTTAGTGTCTTGTAAT
AAGAAATTTTACTTTCATTAATCATTAAATTTTGTTCAACATAAGTATCTATCTTTTTTGTTAAAACTTT
AACAACACGTTTTTTTTCCATAAAAATTTTCCTTTATTTTTGCAACATTTTCCTTAATTGATATAATTGT
TACTATTTTAGATTTTTTAATATCCACTTAAGAATTAATCCCTCACTAGAATATTTTTTATTATAGAATT
CATATACATGTTTTTCTAAATCTATAAATTTATCAACAATTGCTTTATTATAGGGTGTATCTATCTTTTC
TTTTCTTAATAATCGTCTCATATTCTTTAAATAACAACAAACACTGCCGGTTTTAAACCTAAATTCTATG
TAATATATTTTTGAAAAAGTATATACATTTTCAACCCCGTTTATTTCATACTTTACAAAAACATTATTTA
TTGGTTTTCTATAACCATAGTAAATGCCTAAAAATTTGTCCCCGTCTTTCATAGGATATAGATAAAGTTT
TTGAATCTCTGATTTATCTAATAATTTTTCAAAAAAAATTATACACCGCTTTTGTTTGTTACTAACTACT
CTATGCAATGCCTTTAATATTTTTGTGTGATATATATTTTTATCACCTTTTTTTTCTTTCAGCAGGAAGA
TACTTTCTTTTGGAAATTTAATTTTTTGTTCATTTATTCTTGCAGCCTTAAGTCCGATTTTCATATTTAA
TCCTTATATAGCCTTTCTATTTAATTCTTTTAAACTCAATAAACTTTTTTGGTTTTTCATTAGTTCTAAT
AATTCGCAATAATATGTGCAAAACACTTTATTGTATTCTATTTTCTTTTGGTTATTCAAATATTCTTTTA
TAATTGGCTTTAGAAGTTCAATATTTACTTCTTTTTTTAGTTGTTCAATAAGGATATTGAAAATGTTTGT
TTTTAAATCTTGATAATTTTGTTGAGAATTTTCTTTTTTTCTTTCAATTGACTTCTCTAATTTACGCTTT
ATATTGTTTAAATCGCTATATTTATGACTTTCAATAATAAAATGAGGCTTAAATTTGTAATTTTCGTATA
TTTTTTGGAAACTTGTTTCTAATTGTTTAGAATTATATTCATTTTTTTCAAATTCTTTTTGAGTGTTGCA
TAGAATTTCCTTTAATTTTTCTTGTTTTTCTTTCATACAAGATTTAGTAAAATGTATATTTTTATTTTTT
AGTAATTTAATTTCTATTATTTTTATGATTTTAAGTATTTTGATTATATTATCTTTATCAATATTTAAAT
TGAATAAAATTGTAAGAAAAATTGAAAGAATTTTTTTACATAAAAAGTTACATTTATTGAAGTAATTTCT
TACTTGATACTTTTCTATTTCATTAATCTTTCTTTCTTCTTTTATATTATTTTTATTATTTAAACACTCC
TTTAAATCTACACTCCCATTTTTAGTAAATCTATCTTTAAGGCCCCTTGAAACTCTATTTTGAAATCTTA
AATCTTTTTTTTCTTGAAAGTATTTATAGATTTTTTGGTAACATTCTTTTTTTGAAAAATTAAGTTGATA
GTATATTTCGGTCCCCAAATTTACCCCTAAGTGTTTGTGATAATTAGTTGTGACTTTAAATTCTTTTTCT
AATTTGTAAAGGTAATTTTGCAGTGTTTTTAGTTTAACGGGTGTTTGACTATTTCTTTTAAGGTTTTCAT
TAAAGTAATAGAGTATGTTTTTTTGTGTGTATTTCTTATATGTTTTATTTATGTACGCTAGTGTTGAGAT
AAGGACTACTAATTTATACTGTAATTTATTGTAGCAAGTTGTGGTTTTACTGGTTTTGTTTATATTAGAT
AAGTTTTCCATTTATAGCTCCTTGAATACCGGATTTTTTATCTATAAAGTATATATATCACAATTTTGAT
TTAAAAGTAAATTCTTTTTTTAAAAATACAAAAATTTTTTATAAATTATATAGACCATGATATTGTATTA
ATACTAATTGATTTTAATTTAAGGTTGAACTAAAATAAACATAGTTTTGTAGAAAATAATTTT
